Addgene plasmid #107361: pNP1 AND gate sfGFP
Purpose: Expresses sfGFP (a GFP) in Ecoli off a T7 promoter when pNP1 AND input A and pNP1 AND input B are co-expressed
Depositing lab: James Collins. Depositing organization: Massachusetts Institute of Technology. Publication: BioBits Explorer: A modular synthetic biology education kit. Huang A, Nguyen PQ, Stark JC, Takahashi MK, Donghia N, Ferrante T, Dy AJ, Hsu KJ, Dubner RS, Pardee K, Jewett MC, Collins JJ. Sci Adv. 2018 Aug 1;4(8):eaat5105. doi: 10.1126/sciadv.aat5105. eCollection 2018 Aug. PubMed 30083608.
Backbone
  Vector backbone: pNP1
  Backbone manufacturer: New England Biolabs (cloning vector)
  Backbone size w/o insert (bp): 2202
  Total vector size (bp): 301
  Vector type: Bacterial Expression
Growth in bacteria
  Bacterial resistance: Ampicillin, 100 μg/mL
  Growth temperature: 37°C
  Growth strain: DH5alpha
  Copy number: High Copy
Gene/Insert
  Gene/Insert name: AND gate + sfGFP
  Insert size (bp): 811
  Promoter: T7
  Cloning method: Gibson Cloning
  Sequencing primers: 5′ CCCGCGAAATTAATACGACTCACTATAGG; 3′ AGTGCCAAGCTTCCGGATATAGTTC
Resource information
  A portion of this plasmid was derived from a plasmid made by: AND gate - Green, A.A., Kim, J., Ma, D., Silver, P.A., Collins, J.J., and Yin, P. (2017). Complex cellular logic computation using ribocomputing devices. Nature 548, 117–121. sfGFP - Michael Jewett Lab (Addgene 102634)
Terms and licenses: Academic/Nonprofit Terms; Industry Terms: Not Available to Industry
How to cite: pNP1 AND gate sfGFP was a gift from James Collins (Addgene plasmid # 107361 ; http://n2t.net/addgene:107361 ; RRID:Addgene_107361)
