[The description below was written by a language model from this plasmid's Addgene catalogue record and pLannotate feature annotations shown in this document.]
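Description:
pNP1 AND gate sfGFP is a small, high-copy bacterial expression plasmid built on the pNP1 cloning backbone. It is propagated in E. coli through a ColE1/pUC-type origin of replication and selected with ampicillin through a β-lactamase (AmpR) gene driven by its own bla promoter. The sequenced record is 3,013 nt, which agrees with the stated backbone (about 2.2 kb) plus insert (about 0.8 kb). The catalogue's "total vector size" of 301 bp appears to be an entry error.

The payload is a single T7-driven transcription unit. A T7 promoter is followed by roughly 90 nt of unannotated leader, which is presumably where the AND gate sequence sits, although the feature table does not annotate it. Next comes the superfolder GFP coding sequence, a fragment annotated as Strep-Tag II immediately downstream, and a T7 terminator. A short match to the T7 gene 10B-derived SET1 tag lies just before the terminator and is probably residual vector sequence, not a functional fusion.

According to the record, the gate derives from RNA-based "ribocomputing" logic devices, in which a structured leader in the reporter mRNA typically blocks translation until cognate trigger RNAs bind it. Accordingly, sfGFP is produced only when the two companion constructs, pNP1 AND input A and pNP1 AND input B, are co-expressed, so fluorescence reports that both inputs are present. T7 RNA polymerase must be supplied by the expression system. The plasmid was deposited as part of a modular synthetic biology education kit, where it serves as a visual demonstration of two-input genetic logic.
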