Features (pLannotate 1.2.2; 8 found; start..end, strand, type, name):
     26..44      +  promoter       T7 promoter: promoter for bacteriophage T7 RNA polymerase
    133..828     +  CDS            Superfolder GFP: Superfolder GFP is a basic (constitutively fluorescent) green fluorescent protein published in 2005, derived from Aequorea victoria. It is reported to be a very rapidly-maturing weak dimer.
    829..851     +  CDS            Strep-Tag II (fragment): peptide that binds Strep-Tactin®, an engineered form of streptavidin
    948..997     +  CDS            SET1 (fragment): solubility-enhancement tag derived from T7 phage gene 10B
   1005..1052    +  terminator     T7 terminator: transcription terminator for bacteriophage T7 RNA polymerase
   1270..1858    -  rep_origin     ori: high-copy-number ColE1/pMB1/pBR322/pUC origin of replication
   2030..2890    -  CDS            AmpR: β-lactamase; bla; confers resistance to ampicillin, carbenicillin, and related antibiotics
   2891..2995    -  promoter       AmpR promoter: bla
>Addgene plasmid #107361 | pNP1 AND gate sfGFP | addgene full sequence | sequence record 209406 | Addgene NGS Result
GCTAGTGGTGCTAGCCCCGCGAAATTAATACGACTCACTATAGGGCTTATGAGTGTAATACGTTCTATGT
CAGATTCAAGAACAGAGGAGATTGAAATGGACATAGAACGAAACCTGGCGGCAGCGCAAAAGATGAGCAA
AGGTGAAGAACTGTTTACCGGCGTTGTGCCGATTCTGGTGGAACTGGATGGCGATGTGAACGGTCACAAA
TTCAGCGTGCGTGGTGAAGGTGAAGGCGATGCCACGATTGGCAAACTGACGCTGAAATTTATCTGCACCA
CCGGCAAACTGCCGGTGCCGTGGCCGACGCTGGTGACCACCCTGACCTATGGCGTTCAGTGTTTTAGTCG
CTATCCGGATCACATGAAACGTCACGATTTCTTTAAATCTGCAATGCCGGAAGGCTATGTGCAGGAACGT
ACGATTAGCTTTAAAGATGATGGCAAATATAAAACGCGCGCCGTTGTGAAATTTGAAGGCGATACCCTGG
TGAACCGCATTGAACTGAAAGGCACGGATTTTAAAGAAGATGGCAATATCCTGGGCCATAAACTGGAATA
CAACTTTAATAGCCATAATGTTTATATTACGGCGGATAAACAGAAAAATGGCATCAAAGCGAATTTTACC
GTTCGCCATAACGTTGAAGATGGCAGTGTGCAGCTGGCAGATCATTATCAGCAGAATACCCCGATTGGTG
ATGGTCCGGTGCTGCTGCCGGATAATCATTATCTGAGCACGCAGACCGTTCTGTCTAAAGATCCGAACGA
AAAAGGCACGCGGGACCACATGGTTCTGCACGAATATGTGAATGCGGCAGGTATTACGTGGAGCCATCCG
CAGTTCGAAAAATAAAGGATCCCGGGAATTCTCGAGTAAGGTTAACCTGCAGGAGGCCTTTAATTAAGGT
GGTGCGGCCGCGCTAGCGGTCCCGGGGGATCGATCCGGCTGCTAACAAAGCCCGAAAGGAAGCTGAGTTG
GCTGCTGCCACCGCTGAGCAATAACTAGCATAACCCCTTGGGGCCTCTAAACGGGTCTTGAGGGGTTTTT
TGCTGAAAGGAGGAACTATATCCGGAAGCTTGGCACTGGCCGACCGGGGTCGAGCACTGACTCGCTGCGC
TCGGTCGTTCGGCTGCGGCGAGCGGTATCAGCTCACTCAAAGGCGGTAATACGGTTATCCACAGAATCAG
GGGATAACGCAGGAAAGAACATGTGAGCAAAAGGCCAGCAAAAGGCCAGGAACCGTAAAAAGGCCGCGTT
GCTGGCGTTTTTCCATAGGCTCCGCCCCCCTGACGAGCATCACAAAAATCGACGCTCAAGTCAGAGGTGG
CGAAACCCGACAGGACTATAAAGATACCAGGCGTTTCCCCCTGGAAGCTCCCTCGTGCGCTCTCCTGTTC
CGACCCTGCCGCTTACCGGATACCTGTCCGCCTTTCTCCCTTCGGGAAGCGTGGCGCTTTCTCATAGCTC
ACGCTGTAGGTATCTCAGTTCGGTGTAGGTCGTTCGCTCCAAGCTGGGCTGTGTGCACGAACCCCCCGTT
CAGCCCGACCGCTGCGCCTTATCCGGTAACTATCGTCTTGAGTCCAACCCGCTAAGACACGACTTATCGC
CACTGGCAGCAGCCACTGGTAACAGGATTAGCAGAGCGAGGTATGTAGGCGGTGCTACAGAGTTCTTGAA
GTGGTGGCCTAACTACGGCTACACTAGAAGAACAGTATTTGGTATCTGCGCTCTGCTGAAGCCAGTTACC
TTCGGAAAAAGAGTTGGTAGCTCTTGATCCGGCAAACAAACCACCGCTGGTAGCGGTGGTTTTTTTGTTT
GCAAGCAGCAGATTACGCGCAGAAAAAAAGGATCTCAAGAAGATCCTTTGATCTTTTCTACGGGGTCTGA
CGCTCAGTGGAACGAAAACTCACAGATCCGGGATTTTGGTCATGAGATTATCAAAAAGGATCTTCACCTA
GATCCTTTTAAATTAAAAATGAAGTTTTAAATCAATCTAAAGTATATATGAGTAAACTTGGTCTGACAGT
TACCAATGCTTAATCAGTGAGGCACCTATCTCAGCGATCTGTCTATTTCGTTCATCCATAGTTGCCTGAC
TCCCCGTCGTGTAGATAACTACGATACGGGAGGGCTTACCATCTGGCCCCAGTGCTGCAATGATACCGCG
AGACCCACGCTCACCGGCTCCAGATTTATCAGCAATAAACCAGCCAGCCGGAAGGGCCGAGCGCAGAAGT
GGTCCTGCAACTTTATCCGCCTCCATCCAGTCTATTAATTGTTGCCGGGAAGCTAGAGTAAGTAGTTCGC
CAGTTAATAGTTTGCGCAACGTTGTTGCCATTGCTACAGGCATCGTGGTGTCACGCTCGTCGTTTGGTAT
GGCTTCATTCAGCTCCGGTTCCCAACGATCAAGGCGAGTTACATGATCCCCCATGTTGTGCAAAAAAGCG
GTTAGCTCCTTCGGTCCTCCGATCGTTGTCAGAAGTAAGTTGGCCGCAGTGTTATCACTCATGGTTATGG
CAGCACTGCATAATTCTCTTACTGTCATGCCATCCGTAAGATGCTTTTCTGTGACTGGTGAGTACTCAAC
CAAGTCATTCTGAGAATAGTGTATGCGGCGACCGAGTTGCTCTTGCCCGGCGTCAATACGGGATAATACC
GCGCCACATAGCAGAACTTTAAAAGTGCTCATCATTGGAAAACGTTCTTCGGGGCGAAAACTCTCAAGGA
TCTTACCGCTGTTGAGATCCAGTTCGATGTAACCCACTCGTGCACCCAACTGATCTTCAGCATCTTTTAC
TTTCACCAGCGTTTCTGGGTGAGCAAAAACAGGAAGGCAAAATGCCGCAAAAAAGGGAATAAGGGCGACA
CGGAAATGTTGAATACTCATACTCTTCCTTTTTCAATATTATTGAAGCATTTATCAGGGTTATTGTCTCA
TGAGCGGATACATATTTGAATGTATTTAGAAAAATAAACAAATAGGGGTTCCGCGCACATTTCCCCGAAA
AGT
